Addgene plasmid #147894: pT7-EGFP-C1-HsNot1iso1_1318-1605-IKGIRQtoDSYDAA_W
Purpose: Mammalian Expression of HsNot1iso1_1318-1605-IKGIRQtoDSYDAA
Depositing lab: Elisa Izaurralde. Depositing organization: Max Planck Institute for Developmental Biology. Publication: A DDX6-CNOT1 complex and W-binding pockets in CNOT9 reveal direct links between miRNA target recognition and silencing. Chen Y, Boland A, Kuzuoglu-Ozturk D, Bawankar P, Loh B, Chang CT, Weichenrieder O, Izaurralde E. Mol Cell. 2014 Jun 5;54(5):737-50. doi: 10.1016/j.molcel.2014.03.034. Epub 2014 Apr 24. PubMed 24768540.
Backbone
  Vector backbone: Unknown
  Vector type: Mammalian Expression
Growth in bacteria
  Bacterial resistance: Kanamycin, 50 μg/mL
  Growth temperature: 37°C
  Growth strain: DH5alpha
  Copy number: High Copy
Gene/Insert
  Gene/Insert name: HsNot1iso1_1318-1605-IKGIRQtoDSYDAA
  Species: H. sapiens (human)
  Mutation: 1 silent mutation compared to the sequence of isoform 1 given by NCBI: NM_016284.4.
  Entrez Gene: CNOT1 (a.k.a. AD-005, CDC39, HPE12, NOT1, NOT1H, VIBOS)
  Cloning method: Unknown
Terms and licenses: Academic/Nonprofit Terms; Industry Terms: Not Available to Industry
Depositor comments: Plasmids from this collection were made available to the research community and donated after the lab closed. Please note that the sequence provided by the depositing laboratory may be theoretical/predicted or based on Sanger sequencing results. There may be discrepancies between sequencing results obtained by Addgene and the depositor sequence. If an Addgene verified sequence is not available, please contact before placing your order to request that our lab fully sequence the plasmid.
How to cite: pT7-EGFP-C1-HsNot1iso1_1318-1605-IKGIRQtoDSYDAA_W was a gift from Elisa Izaurralde (Addgene plasmid # 147894 ; http://n2t.net/addgene:147894 ; RRID:Addgene_147894)
