[The description below was written by a language model from this plasmid's Addgene catalogue record and pLannotate feature annotations shown in this document.]
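Description:
pT7-EGFP-C1-HsNot1iso1_1318-1605-IKGIRQtoDSYDAA_W is a 5.6 kb mammalian expression plasmid that produces a fragment of human CNOT1 (isoform 1, residues 1318–1605) fused to the C-terminus of EGFP. The catalogue lists the backbone as unknown, but the name and feature layout are those of an EGFP-C1-type vector into which a T7 promoter has been placed between the CMV promoter and the EGFP start. It is maintained in E. coli at high copy through a ColE1/pUC-type origin and also carries an f1 origin. A single NeoR/KanR (Tn5 aminoglycoside phosphotransferase) cassette is driven by tandem bacterial (bla) and SV40 early promoters and terminated by the HSV TK polyadenylation signal, so it gives kanamycin resistance in bacteria and can confer G418 resistance in mammalian cells.

The expression unit consists of the CMV immediate-early enhancer and promoter, the T7 promoter, the EGFP coding sequence, a short remnant of the multiple cloning site, the CNOT1 fragment, and the SV40 poly(A) signal. CMV drives strong constitutive expression in transfected cells, while the T7 promoter could in principle allow transcription by T7 RNA polymerase. The short annotated HIV LTR, large T antigen, ble and bGH fragments appear to be incidental matches rather than functional parts. CNOT1 is the scaffold subunit of the CCR4-NOT deadenylase complex. As the name indicates, the insert carries a substitution of the IKGIRQ motif with DSYDAA, and the record also notes one silent change relative to the reference transcript. The record does not state what the mutation disrupts. The associated study concerns DDX6–CNOT1 and CNOT9 interactions in miRNA-mediated silencing, so the GFP-tagged mutant fragment most likely served in interaction or localisation assays in human cells.
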