Features (pLannotate 1.2.2; 18 found; start..end, strand, type, name):
     61..364     +  enhancer       CMV enhancer: human cytomegalovirus immediate early enhancer
    365..568     +  promoter       CMV promoter: human cytomegalovirus (CMV) immediate early promoter
    564..597     +  LTR            5' LTR (truncated) (fragment): truncated 5' long terminal repeat (LTR) from HIV-1
    613..631     +  promoter       T7 promoter: promoter for bacteriophage T7 RNA polymerase
    665..1381    +  CDS            EGFP: EGFP is a basic (constitutively fluorescent) green fluorescent protein published in 1996, derived from Aequorea victoria. It is reported to be a rapidly-maturing weak dimer with moderate acid sensitivity.
   1382..1402    +  misc_feature   MCS (fragment): multiple cloning site
   1400..2266    +  CDS            CNOT1 (fragment): CNOT1_HUMAN - Also known as CDC39, KIAA1007, NOT1. Experimental evidence at protein level: Swiss-Prot protein existence level 1. Scaffolding component of the CCR4-NOT complex which is one of the major cellular mRNA deadenylases and is linked to various cellular processes including bulk mRNA degradation, miRNA-mediated repression, translational repression during translational initiation and general transcription regulation. Additional complex functions may be a consequence of its influence on mRNA expression. Its scaffolding function implies its interaction with the catalytic complex module and
   2270..2291    +  misc_feature   MCS (fragment): multiple cloning site
   2303..2387    +  CDS            large T antigen (fragment): large T antigen from SV40 (simian virus 40)
   2410..2531    +  polyA_signal   SV40 poly(A) signal: SV40 polyadenylation signal
   2565..2993    -  rep_origin     f1 ori (sequence partly withheld): f1 bacteriophage origin of replication; arrow indicates direction of (+) strand synthesis
   3020..3124    +  promoter       AmpR promoter: bla
   3126..3483    +  promoter       SV40 promoter: SV40 enhancer and early promoter
   3518..4312    +  CDS            NeoR/KanR: aminoglycoside phosphotransferase from Tn5; aph(3')-II (or nptII); confers resistance to neomycin, kanamycin, and G418 (Geneticin®)
   4333..4485    +  CDS            ble (fragment): BLE_KLEPN - Experimental evidence at protein level: Swiss-Prot protein existence level 1. Binding protein with a strong affinity to the bleomycin family of antibiotics. Binds to CL990; an antimitotic-antibiotic compound. From Klebsiella pneumoniae.
   4544..4591    +  polyA_signal   HSV TK poly(A) signal: herpes simplex virus thymidine kinase polyadenylation signal (Cole and Stacy, 1985)
   4682..4698    -  polyA_signal   bGH poly(A) signal (fragment): bovine growth hormone polyadenylation signal
   4920..5508    +  rep_origin     ori: high-copy-number ColE1/pMB1/pBR322/pUC origin of replication
>Addgene plasmid #147894 | pT7-EGFP-C1-HsNot1iso1_1318-1605-IKGIRQtoDSYDAA_W | depositor full sequence | sequence record 290341 | Full Sequence
TAGTTATTAATAGTAATCAATTACGGGGTCATTAGTTCATAGCCCATATATGGAGTTCCGCGTTACATAA
CTTACGGTAAATGGCCCGCCTGGCTGACCGCCCAACGACCCCCGCCCATTGACGTCAATAATGACGTATG
TTCCCATAGTAACGCCAATAGGGACTTTCCATTGACGTCAATGGGTGGAGTATTTACGGTAAACTGCCCA
CTTGGCAGTACATCAAGTGTATCATATGCCAAGTACGCCCCCTATTGACGTCAATGACGGTAAATGGCCC
GCCTGGCATTATGCCCAGTACATGACCTTATGGGACTTTCCTACTTGGCAGTACATCTACGTATTAGTCA
TCGCTATTACCATGGTGATGCGGTTTTGGCAGTACATCAATGGGCGTGGATAGCGGTTTGACTCACGGGG
ATTTCCAAGTCTCCACCCCATTGACGTCAATGGGAGTTTGTTTTGGCACCAAAATCAACGGGACTTTCCA
AAATGTCGTAACAACTCCGCCCCATTGACGCAAATGGGCGGTAGGCGTGTACGGTGGGAGGTCTATATAA
GCAGAGCTCTCTGGCTAACTAGAGAACCCACTGCTTACTGGCTTATCGAAATTAATACGACTCACTATAG
GGAGACCCAAGCTCTAGCGCTACCGGTCGCCACCATGGTGAGCAAGGGCGAGGAGCTGTTCACCGGGGTG
GTGCCCATCCTGGTCGAGCTGGACGGCGACGTAAACGGCCACAAGTTCAGCGTGTCCGGCGAGGGCGAGG
GCGATGCCACCTACGGCAAGCTGACCCTGAAGTTCATCTGCACCACCGGCAAGCTGCCCGTGCCCTGGCC
CACCCTCGTGACCACCCTGACCTACGGCGTGCAGTGCTTCAGCCGCTACCCCGACCACATGAAGCAGCAC
GACTTCTTCAAGTCCGCCATGCCCGAAGGCTACGTCCAGGAGCGCACCATCTTCTTCAAGGACGACGGCA
ACTACAAGACCCGCGCCGAGGTGAAGTTCGAGGGCGACACCCTGGTGAACCGCATCGAGCTGAAGGGCAT
CGACTTCAAGGAGGACGGCAACATCCTGGGGCACAAGCTGGAGTACAACTACAACAGCCACAACGTCTAT
ATCATGGCCGACAAGCAGAAGAACGGCATCAAGGTGAACTTCAAGATCCGCCACAACATCGAGGACGGCA
GCGTGCAGCTCGCCGACCACTACCAGCAGAACACCCCCATCGGCGACGGCCCCGTGCTGCTGCCCGACAA
CCACTACCTGAGCACCCAGTCCGCCCTGAGCAAAGACCCCAACGAGAAGCGCGATCACATGGTCCTGCTG
GAGTTCGTGACCGCCGCCGGGATCACTCTCGGCATGGACGAGCTGTACAAGTCCGGACTCAGATCTCGAG
CTGCTCCAAAGAAAGATGTCAAGCAGCCAGAAGAACTCCCTCCCATCACAACCACAACAACTTCTACTAC
ACCAGCTACCAACACCACTTGTACAGCCACGGTTCCACCACAGCCACAGTACAGCTACCACGACATCAAT
GTCTATTCCCTTGCGGGCTTGGCACCACACATTACTCTAAATCCAACAATTCCCTTGTTTCAGGCCCATC
CACAGTTGAAGCAGTGTGTGCGTCAGGCAATTGAACGGGCTGTCCAGGAGCTGGTCCATCCTGTGGTGGA
TCGATCAATTAAGATTGCCATGACTACTTGTGAGCAAGATGTCAGGTCGGATTTTGCCCTGGATTCGGAG
GAATCTCGAATGCGAATAGCAGCTCATCACATGATGCGTAACTTGACAGCTTACATGGCTATGGATACAT
GCGCTGAACCTTTGCTCATGAGCATATCTACCAACTTAAAAAACAGTTTTGCCTCAGCCCTTCGTACTGC
TTCCCCACAACAAAGAGAAATGATGGATCAGGCAGCTGCTCAATTAGCTCAGGACAATTGTGAGTTGGCT
TGCTGTTTTATTCAGAAGACTGCAGTAGAAAAAGCAGGCCCTGAGATGGACAAGAGATTAGCAACTGAAT
TTGAGCTGAGAAAACATGCTAGGCAAGAAGGACGCAGATACTGTGATCCTGTTGTTTTAACATATGCTGC
TGAACGGATGCCAGAGCAAATCAGGCTGAAAGTTGGTGGTGTGGACCCAAAGCAGTTGGCTGTTTACGAA
GAGTTTGCACGCAATGTTCCTGGCTTCTTACCTACAAATGACTTAAGTCAGCCCACGGGATTTTTAGCCC
AGCCCATGAAGCAAGCTTGGGCAACATAGCCGCGGGCCCGGGATCCACCGGATCTAGATAACTGATCATA
ATCAGCCATACCACATTTGTAGAGGTTTTACTTGCTTTAAAAAACCTCCCACACCTCCCCCTGAACCTGA
AACATAAAATGAATGCAATTGTTGTTGTTAACTTGTTTATTGCAGCTTATAATGGTTACAAATAAAGCAA
TAGCATCACAAATTTCACAAATAAAGCATTTTTTTCACTGCATTCTAGTTGTGGTTTGTCCAAACTCATC
AATGTATCTTAACGCGTAAATTGTAAGCGTTAATATTTTGTTAAAATTCGCGTTAAATTTTTGTTAAATC
AGCTCATTTTTTAACCAATAGGCCGAAATCGGCAAAATCCCTTATAAATCAAAAGAATAGACCGAGATAG
GGT
[37 nt withheld, positions 2664-2700]
AAAGAACGTGGACTCCAACGTCAAAGG
[49 nt withheld, positions 2728-2776]
T
[91 nt withheld, positions 2778-2868]
G
[124 nt withheld, positions 2870-2993]
CAGGTGGCACTTTTCGGGGAAATGTGCGCGGAACCCCTATTTGTTTATTTTTCTAAATACATTCAAATAT
GTATCCGCTCATGAGACAATAACCCTGATAAATGCTTCAATAATATTGAAAAAGGAAGAGTCCTGAGGCG
GAAAGAACCAGCTGTGGAATGTGTGTCAGTTAGGGTGTGGAAAGTCCCCAGGCTCCCCAGCAGGCAGAAG
TATGCAAAGCATGCATCTCAATTAGTCAGCAACCAGGTGTGGAAAGTCCCCAGGCTCCCCAGCAGGCAGA
AGTATGCAAAGCATGCATCTCAATTAGTCAGCAACCATAGTCCCGCCCCTAACTCCGCCCATCCCGCCCC
TAACTCCGCCCAGTTCCGCCCATTCTCCGCCCCATGGCTGACTAATTTTTTTTATTTATGCAGAGGCCGA
GGCCGCCTCGGCCTCTGAGCTATTCCAGAAGTAGTGAGGAGGCTTTTTTGGAGGCCTAGGCTTTTGCAAA
GATCGATCAAGAGACAGGATGAGGATCGTTTCGCATGATTGAACAAGATGGATTGCACGCAGGTTCTCCG
GCCGCTTGGGTGGAGAGGCTATTCGGCTATGACTGGGCACAACAGACAATCGGCTGCTCTGATGCCGCCG
TGTTCCGGCTGTCAGCGCAGGGGCGCCCGGTTCTTTTTGTCAAGACCGACCTGTCCGGTGCCCTGAATGA
ACTGCAAGACGAGGCAGCGCGGCTATCGTGGCTGGCCACGACGGGCGTTCCTTGCGCAGCTGTGCTCGAC
GTTGTCACTGAAGCGGGAAGGGACTGGCTGCTATTGGGCGAAGTGCCGGGGCAGGATCTCCTGTCATCTC
ACCTTGCTCCTGCCGAGAAAGTATCCATCATGGCTGATGCAATGCGGCGGCTGCATACGCTTGATCCGGC
TACCTGCCCATTCGACCACCAAGCGAAACATCGCATCGAGCGAGCACGTACTCGGATGGAAGCCGGTCTT
GTCGATCAGGATGATCTGGACGAAGAGCATCAGGGGCTCGCGCCAGCCGAACTGTTCGCCAGGCTCAAGG
CGAGCATGCCCGACGGCGAGGATCTCGTCGTGACCCATGGCGATGCCTGCTTGCCGAATATCATGGTGGA
AAATGGCCGCTTTTCTGGATTCATCGACTGTGGCCGGCTGGGTGTGGCGGACCGCTATCAGGACATAGCG
TTGGCTACCCGTGATATTGCTGAAGAGCTTGGCGGCGAATGGGCTGACCGCTTCCTCGTGCTTTACGGTA
TCGCCGCTCCCGATTCGCAGCGCATCGCCTTCTATCGCCTTCTTGACGAGTTCTTCTGAGCGGGACTCTG
GGGTTCGAAATGACCGACCAAGCGACGCCCAACCTGCCATCACGAGATTTCGATTCCACCGCCGCCTTCT
ATGAAAGGTTGGGCTTCGGAATCGTTTTCCGGGACGCCGGCTGGATGATCCTCCAGCGCGGGGATCTCAT
GCTGGAGTTCTTCGCCCACCCTAGGGGGAGGCTAACTGAAACACGGAAGGAGACAATACCGGAAGGAACC
CGCGCTATGACGGCAATAAAAAGACAGAATAAAACGCACGGTGTTGGGTCGTTTGTTCATAAACGCGGGG
TTCGGTCCCAGGGCTGGCACTCTGTCGATACCCCACCGAGACCCCATTGGGGCCAATACGCCCGCGTTTC
TTCCTTTTCCCCACCCCACCCCCCAAGTTCGGGTGAAGGCCCAGGGCTCGCAGCCAACGTCGGGGCGGCA
GGCCCTGCCATAGCCTCAGGTTACTCATATATACTTTAGATTGATTTAAAACTTCATTTTTAATTTAAAA
GGATCTAGGTGAAGATCCTTTTTGATAATCTCATGACCAAAATCCCTTAACGTGAGTTTTCGTTCCACTG
AGCGTCAGACCCCGTAGAAAAGATCAAAGGATCTTCTTGAGATCCTTTTTTTCTGCGCGTAATCTGCTGC
TTGCAAACAAAAAAACCACCGCTACCAGCGGTGGTTTGTTTGCCGGATCAAGAGCTACCAACTCTTTTTC
CGAAGGTAACTGGCTTCAGCAGAGCGCAGATACCAAATACTGTCCTTCTAGTGTAGCCGTAGTTAGGCCA
CCACTTCAAGAACTCTGTAGCACCGCCTACATACCTCGCTCTGCTAATCCTGTTACCAGTGGCTGCTGCC
AGTGGCGATAAGTCGTGTCTTACCGGGTTGGACTCAAGACGATAGTTACCGGATAAGGCGCAGCGGTCGG
GCTGAACGGGGGGTTCGTGCACACAGCCCAGCTTGGAGCGAACGACCTACACCGAACTGAGATACCTACA
GCGTGAGCTATGAGAAAGCGCCACGCTTCCCGAAGGGAGAAAGGCGGACAGGTATCCGGTAAGCGGCAGG
GTCGGAACAGGAGAGCGCACGAGGGAGCTTCCAGGGGGAAACGCCTGGTATCTTTATAGTCCTGTCGGGT
TTCGCCACCTCTGACTTGAGCGTCGATTTTTGTGATGCTCGTCAGGGGGGCGGAGCCTATGGAAAAACGC
CAGCAACGCGGCCTTTTTACGGTTCCTGGCCTTTTGCTGGCCTTTTGCTCACATGTTCTTTCCTGCGTTA
TCCCCTGATTCTGTGGATAACCGTATTACCGCCATGCAT
